Addgene plasmid #121700: IH201: pMVP (L5-L4) 3x HA epitope tag
Purpose: pMVP L5-L4 entry plasmid, contains 3x HA epitope tag for 4-component MultiSite Gateway Pro assembly. Allows N-term epitope tag fusion to gene of interest.
Depositing lab: Christopher Newgard. Depositing organization: Duke University. Publication: Creation of versatile cloning platforms for transgene expression and dCas9-based epigenome editing. Haldeman JM, Conway AE, Arlotto ME, Slentz DH, Muoio DM, Becker TC, Newgard CB. Nucleic Acids Res. 2018 Dec 27. pii: 5264291. doi: 10.1093/nar/gky1286. PubMed 30590691.
Backbone
  Vector backbone: pDONR221 P5-P4
  Backbone manufacturer: Invitrogen
  Backbone size w/o insert (bp): 2554
  Vector type: Synthetic Biology ; pMVP Gateway Entry Plasmid
Growth in bacteria
  Bacterial resistance: Kanamycin, 50 μg/mL
  Growth temperature: 37°C
  Growth strain: DH5alpha
  Copy number: High Copy
Gene/Insert
  Gene/Insert name: 3x HA epitope tag (open)
  Species: Synthetic
  Insert size (bp): 165
  Cloning method: Gateway Cloning
  Sequencing primers: 5′ M13F; 3′ M13R
Terms and licenses: Academic/Nonprofit Terms; Industry Terms: Not Available to Industry
How to cite: IH201: pMVP (L5-L4) 3x HA epitope tag was a gift from Christopher Newgard (Addgene plasmid # 121700 ; http://n2t.net/addgene:121700 ; RRID:Addgene_121700)
