[The description below was written by a language model from this plasmid's Addgene catalogue record and pLannotate feature annotations shown in this document.]
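Description:
IH201: pMVP (L5-L4) 3x HA epitope tag is a small Gateway entry plasmid (about 2.7 kb) built on the Invitrogen pDONR221 P5-P4 backbone and belonging to the pMVP modular cloning platform. It is propagated in E. coli as a high-copy plasmid through a ColE1/pUC-type origin and selected with kanamycin via the aph(3')-Ia (KanR) gene. The remaining backbone elements are typical of pDONR vectors: rrnB T1 and T2 transcription terminators sit upstream of the recombination cassette to insulate it from read-through transcription, a T7 promoter lies just beyond the cassette, and the short lacI and lacZα fragments picked up by annotation are vestigial sequence rather than functional genes. M13 forward and reverse priming sites flank the insert for sequence verification.

The payload is a 165 bp synthetic insert bounded by attL5 and attL4 sites. It encodes three tandem copies of the HA epitope in an "open" configuration, which, given the stated purpose of N-terminal fusion, presumably means the tag lacks a stop codon so that it can read through into the next module. The automated annotation does not call the HA repeats themselves, but it does detect a Xenopus beta-globin 5'-UTR translational enhancer at the start of the insert, immediately after attL5, where it would precede the tag's coding sequence. The plasmid carries no promoter for the tag and is not an expression construct on its own. Instead, it serves as one of the entry modules in a four-component MultiSite Gateway Pro LR reaction, in which its attL5/attL4 sites determine its position and orientation. There it is combined with other entry clones, such as those carrying a promoter and the gene of interest, and a destination vector, yielding an expression construct whose protein product bears an N-terminal 3x HA tag for detection or immunoprecipitation.
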