Features (pLannotate 1.2.2; 10 found; start..end, strand, type, name):
    121..213     +  CDS            lacI (fragment): lac repressor; lacI; The lac repressor binds to the lac operator to inhibit transcription in E. coli. This inhibition can be relieved by adding lactose or isopropyl-β-D-thiogalactopyranoside (IPTG).
    268..295     -  terminator     rrnB T2 terminator: transcription terminator T2 from the E. coli rrnB gene
    427..470     +  terminator     rrnB T1 terminator: Escherichia coli rrnB; transcription terminator T1 from the E. coli rrnB gene
    517..553     -  CDS            lacZα (fragment): LacZα fragment of β-galactosidase; lacZ fragment
    570..665     +  protein_bind   attL5: mutant version of attL; recombination site for the Gateway® LR reaction LR Clonase™
    680..722     +  5'UTR          Xenopus globin 5'-UTR: translational enhancer from the 5'-UTR of the major beta-globin gene of Xenopus laevis
    834..929     -  protein_bind   attL4: mutant version of attL; recombination site for the Gateway® LR reaction LR Clonase™
    961..979     -  promoter       T7 promoter: promoter for bacteriophage T7 RNA polymerase
   1113..1922    +  CDS            KanR: aminoglycoside phosphotransferase; aph(3')-Ia; confers resistance to kanamycin in bacteria or G418 (Geneticin®) in eukaryotes
   2069..2657    +  rep_origin     ori: high-copy-number ColE1/pMB1/pBR322/pUC origin of replication
>Addgene plasmid #121700 | IH201: pMVP (L5-L4) 3x HA epitope tag | addgene full sequence | sequence record 237048 | Addgene NGS Result
CTTTCCTGCGTTATCCCCTGATTCTGTGGATAACCGTATTACCGCCTTTGAGTGAGCTGATACCGCTCGC
CGCAGCCGAACGACCGAGCGCAGCGAGTCAGTGAGCGAGGAAGCGGAAGAGCGCCCAATACGCAAACCGC
CTCTCCCCGCGCGTTGGCCGATTCATTAATGCAGCTGGCACGACAGGTTTCCCGACTGGAAAGCGGGCAG
TGAGCGCAACGCAATTAATACGCGTACCGCTAGCCAGGAAGAGTTTGTAGAAACGCAAAAAGGCCATCCG
TCAGGATGGCCTTCTGCTTAGTTTGATGCCTGGCAGTTTATGGCGGGCGTCCTGCCCGCCACCCTCCGGG
CCGTTGCTTCACAACGTTCAAATCCGCTCCCGGCGGATTTGTCCTACTCAGGAGAGCGTTCACCGACAAA
CAACAGATAAAACGAAAGGCCCAGTCTTCCGACTGAGCCTTTCGTTTTATTTGATGCCTGGCAGTTCCCT
ACTCTCGCGTTAACGCTAGCATGGATGTTTTCCCAGTCACGACGTTGTAAAACGACGGCCAGTCTTAAGC
TCGGGCCCCAAATAATGATTTTATTTTGACTGATAGTGACCTGTTCGTTGCAACAAATTGATGAGCAATG
CTTTTTTATAATGCCAACTTTGTATACAAAAGTTGTAGAATACAAGCTTCTTGTTCTTTTTGCAGAAGCT
CAGAATAAACGCTCAACTTTGGCAGATCTGAACATGTATCCATACGACGTGCCAGATTATGCTTACCCTT
ACGATGTCCCAGACTACGCCTACCCATATGATGTGCCCGATTACGCTGGAGGCGGATCCCACCCAACTTT
TCTATACAAAGTTGGCATTATAAGAAAGCATTGCTTATCAATTTGTTGCAACGAACAGGTCACTATCAGT
CAAAATAAAATCATTATTTGCCATCCAGCTGCAGGGCGGCCGCGATATCCCCTATAGTGAGTCGTATTAC
ATGGTCATAGCTGTTTCCTGGCAGCTCTGGCCCGTGTCTCAAAATCTCTGATGTTACATTGCACAAGATA
AAAATATATCATCATGAACAATAAAACTGTCTGCTTACATAAACAGTAATACAAGGGGTGTTATGAGCCA
TATTCAACGGGAAACGTCGAGGCCGCGATTAAATTCCAACATGGATGCTGATTTATATGGGTATAAATGG
GCTCGCGATAATGTCGGGCAATCAGGTGCGACAATCTATCGCTTGTATGGGAAGCCCGATGCGCCAGAGT
TGTTTCTGAAACATGGCAAAGGTAGCGTTGCCAATGATGTTACAGATGAGATGGTCAGACTAAACTGGCT
GACGGAATTTATGCCTCTTCCGACCATCAAGCATTTTATCCGTACTCCTGATGATGCATGGTTACTCACC
ACTGCGATCCCCGGAAAAACAGCATTCCAGGTATTAGAAGAATATCCTGATTCAGGTGAAAATATTGTTG
ATGCGCTGGCAGTGTTCCTGCGCCGGTTGCATTCGATTCCTGTTTGTAATTGTCCTTTTAACAGCGATCG
CGTATTTCGTCTCGCTCAGGCGCAATCACGAATGAATAACGGTTTGGTTGATGCGAGTGATTTTGATGAC
GAGCGTAATGGCTGGCCTGTTGAACAAGTCTGGAAAGAAATGCATAAACTTTTGCCATTCTCACCGGATT
CAGTCGTCACTCATGGTGATTTCTCACTTGATAACCTTATTTTTGACGAGGGGAAATTAATAGGTTGTAT
TGATGTTGGACGAGTCGGAATCGCAGACCGATACCAGGATCTTGCCATCCTATGGAACTGCCTCGGTGAG
TTTTCTCCTTCATTACAGAAACGGCTTTTTCAAAAATATGGTATTGATAATCCTGATATGAATAAATTGC
AGTTTCATTTGATGCTCGATGAGTTTTTCTAATCAGAATTGGTTAATTGGTTGTAACACTGGCAGAGCAT
TACGCTGACTTGACGGGACGGCGCAAGCTCATGACCAAAATCCCTTAACGTGAGTTACGCGTCGTTCCAC
TGAGCGTCAGACCCCGTAGAAAAGATCAAAGGATCTTCTTGAGATCCTTTTTTTCTGCGCGTAATCTGCT
GCTTGCAAACAAAAAAACCACCGCTACCAGCGGTGGTTTGTTTGCCGGATCAAGAGCTACCAACTCTTTT
TCCGAAGGTAACTGGCTTCAGCAGAGCGCAGATACCAAATACTGTTCTTCTAGTGTAGCCGTAGTTAGGC
CACCACTTCAAGAACTCTGTAGCACCGCCTACATACCTCGCTCTGCTAATCCTGTTACCAGTGGCTGCTG
CCAGTGGCGATAAGTCGTGTCTTACCGGGTTGGACTCAAGACGATAGTTACCGGATAAGGCGCAGCGGTC
GGGCTGAACGGGGGGTTCGTGCACACAGCCCAGCTTGGAGCGAACGACCTACACCGAACTGAGATACCTA
CAGCGTGAGCTATGAGAAAGCGCCACGCTTCCCGAAGGGAGAAAGGCGGACAGGTATCCGGTAAGCGGCA
GGGTCGGAACAGGAGAGCGCACGAGGGAGCTTCCAGGGGGAAACGCCTGGTATCTTTATAGTCCTGTCGG
GTTTCGCCACCTCTGACTTGAGCGTCGATTTTTGTGATGCTCGTCAGGGGGGCGGAGCCTATGGAAAAAC
GCCAGCAACGCGGCCTTTTTACGGTTCCTGGCCTTTTGCTGGCCTTTTGCTCACATGTT
